Addgene plasmid #231992: pBFC0984
Purpose: CRISPRi-ART plasmid encoding aTc-inducible dRfxCas13d and constitutive crRNA with 2xBsaI spacer cloning site
Depositing lab: Brady Cress. Depositing organization: University of California, Berkeley. Publication: CRISPRi-ART enables functional genomics of diverse bacteriophages using RNA-binding dCas13d. Adler BA, Al-Shimary MJ, Patel JR, Armbruster EG, Colognori D, Charles EJ, Miller KV, Lahiri A, Cui ML, Oromi-Bosch A, Voelker A, Trinidad M, Lee J, Beurnier S, Boger R, Nomburg J, Barrangou R, Mutalik VK, Schoeniger JS, Pogliano JA, Savage DF, Doudna JA, Cress BF. Nat Microbiol. 2025 Mar;10(3):694-709. doi: 10.1038/s41564-025-01935-7. Epub 2025 Feb 26. PubMed 40011704.
Backbone
  Vector backbone: p15A
  Vector type: Bacterial Expression, CRISPR, Synthetic Biology
Growth in bacteria
  Bacterial resistance: Chloramphenicol, 25 μg/mL
  Growth temperature: 37°C
  Growth strain: DH5alpha
  Copy number: Unknown
Gene/Insert 1
  Gene/Insert name: dRfxCas13d (alt name: dCas13d)
  Species: Ruminococcus flavefaciens
  Promoter: pTet
  Cloning method: Golden Gate
  Sequencing primers: 5′ N/A; 3′ N/A
Gene/Insert 2
  Gene/Insert name: crRNA with 2xBsaI spacer
  Species: Ruminococcus flavefaciens
  Promoter: J23119
  Cloning method: Golden Gate
  Sequencing primers: 5′ N/A; 3′ N/A
Terms and licenses: Academic/Nonprofit Terms; Industry Terms: Not Available to Industry
Depositor comments: Please visit https://doi.org/10.1101/2023.09.18.558157 for bioRxiv preprint.
How to cite: pBFC0984 was a gift from Brady Cress (Addgene plasmid # 231992 ; http://n2t.net/addgene:231992 ; RRID:Addgene_231992)
