[The description below was written by a language model from this plasmid's Addgene catalogue record and pLannotate feature annotations shown in this document.]
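Description:
pBFC0984 is a 6.4 kb bacterial expression plasmid for CRISPRi-ART, an RNA-targeting interference approach that uses catalytically inactive Cas13d from Ruminococcus flavefaciens (dRfxCas13d). It replicates from the medium-copy p15A origin, which allows it to coexist with ColE1-type plasmids, and it is selected with chloramphenicol through a cat gene driven by its native promoter. The short "RSF ori", "bom" and "capTEV" fragments reported by the automated annotation are probably partial sequence matches rather than functional parts.

The payload has two transcription units. The dRfxCas13d coding sequence sits downstream of the divergent tetR/tetA promoter region, with TetR encoded on the opposite strand. TetR represses the pTet promoter until anhydrotetracycline is added, so effector expression is inducible and titratable. A lambda t0 terminator lies downstream of this cassette. The feature table labels the protein simply as RfxCas13d, and the nuclease-dead status comes from the catalogue entry. Separately, the strong constitutive J23119 promoter drives a crRNA made up of the 30-base RfxCas13d direct repeat followed by a placeholder flanked by two BsaI sites. This unit ends at the rrnB T1 terminator and is insulated upstream by another terminator. The BsaI sites allow individual spacers or spacer libraries to be inserted by Golden Gate cloning.

Once programmed with a spacer, dCas13d binds the complementary transcript without cleaving it. According to the associated publication title, the system is used for functional genomics of diverse bacteriophages, with the plasmid carried in the bacterial host to knock down chosen phage genes at the RNA level during infection.
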