Features (pLannotate 1.2.2; 15 found; start..end, strand, type, name):
    138..181     -  terminator     bacterial terminator: putative bacterial transcription terminator
    190..224     +  promoter       J23119(SpeI) promoter: bacterial promoter (Registry of Standard Biological Parts BBa J23119) modified to end with an SpeI site
    225..254     +  misc_RNA       RfxCas13d DR30: 5' processed 30-base direct repeat for an RfxCas13d gRNA (Konermann et al., 2018)
    338..355     +  CDS            capTEV™ (fragment): composite tag for in vivo biotinylation, TEV protease cleavage, and 6xHis tagging
    462..577     +  ncRNA          5S rRNA: Accession: RF00001 - 5S ribosomal RNA
    581..627     +  terminator     rrnB T1 terminator: transcription terminator T1 from the E. coli rrnB gene
    665..1288    -  CDS            TetR: tetracycline repressor TetR; tetR from transposon Tn10; TetR binds to the tetracycline operator tetO to inhibit transcription. This inhibition can be relieved by adding tetracycline or doxycycline.
   1307..1362    +  promoter       tetR/tetA promoters: tetR; overlapping promoters for bacterial tetR and tetA
   1401..4301    +  CDS            RfxCas13d: RNA-targeting Type VI CRISPR protein from Ruminococcus flavefaciens strain XPD3002 (Konermann et al., 2018)
   4477..4511    -  terminator     lambda t0 terminator: minimal transcription terminator from phage lambda (Scholtissek and Grosse, 1987)
   4585..5241    -  CDS            cat: CAT_ECOLX - Experimental evidence at protein level: Swiss-Prot protein existence level 1. This enzyme is an effector of chloramphenicol resistance in bacteria. From Escherichia coli. This protein is used as a marker in many commonly used cloning vectors, such as pACYC184.
   5242..5339    -  promoter       cat promoter: promoter of the E. coli cat gene encoding chloramphenicol acetyltransferase
   5346..5372    +  misc_feature   bom (fragment): basis of mobility region from pBR322
   5471..5526    -  rep_origin     RSF ori (fragment): Plasmids containing the RSF 1030 origin of replication can be propagated in E. coli cells that contain additional plasmids with compatible origins.
   5614..6159    -  rep_origin     p15A ori: Plasmids containing the medium-copy-number p15A origin of replication can be propagated in E. coli cells that contain a second plasmid with the ColE1 origin.
>Addgene plasmid #231992 | pBFC0984 | addgene full sequence | sequence record 467618 | Addgene NGS Result
TCTAGACTGAACTGGCCGATAATTGCAGACGGTTTAAACATCCCTCGGTACCAAATTCCAGAAAAGAGGC
CTCCCGAAAGGGGGGCCTTTTTTCGTTTTGGTCCGCTGCCAAACCAGATGTCAACACAGCTACAACGATT
TCAGATAAAAAAAATCCTTAGCTTTCGCTAAGGATGATTTCTGGAATTCTTGACAGCTAGCTCAGTCCTA
GGTATAATACTAGTAACCCCTACCAACTGGTCGGGGTTTGAAACAGAGACCTCGTTTACCTATCGGTCTC
ATGCTTGGGCCCGAACAAAAACTCATCTCAGAAGAGGATCTGAATAGCGCCGTCGACCATCATCATCATC
ATCATTGAGTTTAAACGCTCTCCAGCTTGGGTGTTTTGGCGGATGAGAGAAGATTTTCAGCCTGATACAG
ATTAAATCAGAACGCAGAAGCGGTCTGATAAAACAGAATTTGCCTGGCGGCAGTAGCGCGGTGGTCCCAC
CTGACCCCATGCCGAACTCAGAAGTGAAACGCCGTAGCGCCGATGGTAGTGTGGGGTCTGCCCATGCGAG
AGTAGGCAACTGCCAGGCATCAAATAAAACGAAAGGCTCAGTCGAAAGACTGGGCCTTTCGTTTTATCTG
TTGTTTGTCGGTGAACTCGCCAGATATCGACGTCTTAAGACCCACTTTCACATTTAAGTTGTTTTTCTAA
TCCGCATATGATCAATTCAAGGCCGAATAAGAAGGCTGGCTCTGCACCTTGGTGATCAAATAATTCGATA
GCTTGTCGTAATAATGGCGGCATACTATCAGTAGTAGGTGTTTCCCTTTCTTCTTTAGCGACTTGATGCT
CTTGATCTTCCAATACGCAACCTAAAGTAAAATGCCCCACAGCGCTGAGTGCATATAATGCATTCTCTAG
TGAAAAACCTTGTTGGCATAAAAAGGCTAATTGATTTTCGAGAGTTTCATACTGTTTTTCTGTAGGCCGT
GTACCTAAATGTACTTTTGCTCCATCGCGATGACTTAGTAAAGCACATCTAAAACTTTTAGCGTTATTAC
GTAAAAAATCTTGCCAGCTTTCCCCTTCTAAAGGGCAAAAGTGAGTATGGTGCCTATCTAACATCTCAAT
GGCTAAGGCGTCGAGCAAAGCCCGCTTATTTTTTACATGCCAATACAATGTAGGCTGCTCTACACCTAGC
TTCTGGGCGAGTTTACGGGTTGTTAAACCTTCGATTCCGACCTCATTAAGCAGCTCTAATGCGCTGTTAA
TCACTTTACTTTTATCTAATCTAGACATCATTAATTCCTAATTTTTGTTGACACTCTATCGTTGATAGAG
TTATTTTACCACTCCCTATCAGTGATAGAGAAAAGAATTCAAAAGATCTAAAGAGGAGAAAGGATCTTAC
ATGATCGAAAAAAAAAAGTCCTTCGCCAAGGGCATGGGCGTGAAGTCCACACTCGTGTCCGGCTCCAAAG
TGTACATGACAACCTTCGCCGAAGGCAGCGACGCCAGGCTGGAAAAGATCGTGGAGGGCGACAGCATCAG
GAGCGTGAATGAGGGCGAGGCCTTCAGCGCTGAAATGGCCGATAAAAACGCCGGCTATAAGATCGGCAAC
GCCAAATTCAGCCATCCTAAGGGCTACGCCGTGGTGGCTAACAACCCTCTGTATACAGGACCCGTCCAGC
AGGATATGCTCGGCCTGAAGGAAACTCTGGAAAAGAGGTACTTCGGCGAGAGCGCTGATGGCAATGACAA
TATTTGTATCCAGGTGATCCATAACATCCTGGACATTGAAAAAATCCTCGCCGAATACATTACCAACGCC
GCCTACGCCGTCAACAATATCTCCGGCCTGGATAAGGACATTATTGGATTCGGCAAGTTCTCCACAGTGT
ATACCTACGACGAATTCAAAGACCCCGAGCACCATAGGGCCGCTTTCAACAATAACGATAAGCTCATCAA
CGCCATCAAGGCCCAGTATGACGAGTTCGACAACTTCCTCGATAACCCCAGACTCGGCTATTTCGGCCAG
GCCTTTTTCAGCAAGGAGGGCAGAAATTACATCATCAATTACGGCAACGAATGCTATGACATTCTGGCCC
TCCTGAGCGGACTGGCGCACTGGGTGGTCGCTAACAACGAAGAAGAGTCCAGGATCTCCAGGACCTGGCT
CTACAACCTCGATAAGAACCTCGACAACGAATACATCTCCACCCTCAACTACCTCTACGACAGGATCACC
AATGAGCTGACCAACTCCTTCTCCAAGAACTCCGCCGCCAACGTGAACTATATTGCCGAAACTCTGGGAA
TCAACCCTGCCGAATTCGCCGAACAATATTTCAGATTCAGCATTATGAAAGAGCAGAAAAACCTCGGATT
CAATATCACCAAGCTCAGGGAAGTGATGCTGGACAGGAAGGATATGTCCGAGATCAGGAAAAATCATAAG
GTGTTCGACTCCATCAGGACCAAGGTCTACACCATGATGGACTTTGTGATTTATAGGTATTACATCGAAG
AGGATGCCAAGGTGGCTGCCGCCAATAAGTCCCTCCCCGATAATGAGAAGTCCCTGAGCGAGAAGGATAT
CTTTGTGATTAACCTGAGGGGCTCCTTCAACGACGACCAGAAGGATGCCCTCTACTACGATGAAGCTAAT
AGAATTTGGAGAAAGCTCGAAAATATCATGCACAACATCAAGGAATTTAGGGGAAACAAGACAAGAGAGT
ATAAGAAGAAGGACGCCCCTAGACTGCCCAGAATCCTGCCCGCTGGCCGTGATGTTTCCGCCTTCAGCAA
ACTCATGTATGCCCTGACCATGTTCCTGGATGGCAAGGAGATCAACGACCTCCTGACCACCCTGATTAAT
AAATTCGATAACATCCAGAGCTTCCTGAAGGTGATGCCTCTCATCGGAGTCAACGCTAAGTTCGTGGAGG
AATACGCCTTTTTCAAAGACTCCGCCAAGATCGCCGATGAGCTGAGGCTGATCAAGTCCTTCGCTAGAAT
GGGAGAACCTATTGCCGATGCCAGGAGGGCCATGTATATCGACGCCATCCGTATTTTAGGAACCAACCTG
TCCTATGATGAGCTCAAGGCCCTCGCCGACACCTTTTCCCTGGACGAGAACGGAAACAAGCTCAAGAAAG
GCAAGCACGGCATGAGAAATTTCATTATTAATAACGTGATCAGCAATAAAAGGTTCCACTACCTGATCAG
ATACGGTGATCCTGCCCACCTCCATGAGATCGCCAAAAACGAGGCCGTGGTGAAGTTCGTGCTCGGCAGG
ATCGCTGACATCCAGAAAAAACAGGGCCAGAACGGCAAGAACCAGATCGACAGGTACTACGAAACTTGTA
TCGGAAAGGATAAGGGCAAGAGCGTGAGCGAAAAGGTGGACGCTCTCACAAAGATCATCACCGGAATGAA
CTACGACCAATTCGACAAGAAAAGGAGCGTCATTGAGGACACCGGCAGGGAAAACGCCGAGAGGGAGAAG
TTTAAAAAGATCATCAGCCTGTACCTCACCGTGATCTACCACATCCTCAAGAATATTGTCAATATCAACG
CCAGGTACGTCATCGGATTCCATTGCGTCGAGCGTGATGCTCAACTGTACAAGGAGAAAGGCTACGACAT
CAATCTCAAGAAACTGGAAGAGAAGGGATTCAGCTCCGTCACCAAGCTCTGCGCTGGCATTGATGAAACT
GCCCCCGATAAGAGAAAGGACGTGGAAAAGGAGATGGCTGAAAGAGCCAAGGAGAGCATTGACAGCCTCG
AGAGCGCCAACCCCAAGCTGTATGCCAATTACATCAAATACAGCGACGAGAAGAAAGCCGAGGAGTTCAC
CAGGCAGATTAACAGGGAGAAGGCCAAAACCGCCCTGAACGCCTACCTGAGGAACACCAAGTGGAATGTG
ATCATCAGGGAGGACCTCCTGAGAATTGACAACAAGACATGTACCCTGTTCGCAAACAAGGCCGTCGCCC
TGGAAGTGGCCAGGTATGTCCACGCCTATATCAACGACATTGCCGAGGTCAATTCCTACTTCCAACTGTA
CCATTACATCATGCAGAGAATTATCATGAATGAGAGGTACGAGAAAAGCAGCGGAAAGGTGTCCGAGTAC
TTCGACGCTGTGAATGACGAGAAGAAGTACAACGATAGGCTCCTGAAACTGCTGTGTGTGCCTTTCGGCT
ACTGTATCCCCAGGTTTAAGAACCTGAGCATCGAGGCCCTGTTCGATAGGAACGAGGCCGCCAAGTTCGA
CAAGGAGAAAAAGAAGGTGTCCGGCAATTCCTAATAAATCCCTCGGTACCAAAGACGAACAATAAGACGC
TGAAAAGCGTCTTTTTTCGTTTTGGTCCGCTGAGCAGTTACAGAGATGTTACGAACCACTAGTGCACTGC
AGTACACCTTTGGTCGAAAAAAAAGCCCGCACTGTCAGGTGCGGGCTTTTTTCTGTGTTTCCACCAATAA
AAAACGCCCGGCGGCAACCGAGCGTTCTGAACAAATCCAGATGGAGTTCTGAGGTCATTACTGGATCTAT
CAACAGGAGTCCAAGCGAGCTCGATATCAAATTACGCCCCGCCCTGCCACTCATCGCAGTACTGTTGTAA
TTCATTAAGCATTCTGCCGACATGGAAGCCATCACAAACGGCATGATGAACCTGAATCGCCAGCGGCATC
AGCACCTTGTCGCCTTGCGTATAATATTTGCCCATGGTGAAAACGGGGGCGAAGAAGTTGTCCATATTGG
CCACGTTTAAATCAAAACTGGTGAAACTCACCCAGGGATTGGCTGAAACGAAAAACATATTCTCAATAAA
CCCTTTAGGGAAATAGGCCAGGTTTTCACCGTAACACGCCACATCTTGCGAATATATGTGTAGAAACTGC
CGGAAATCGTCGTGGTATTCACTCCAGAGCGATGAAAACGTTTCAGTTTGCTCATGGAAAACGGTGTAAC
AAGGGTGAACACTATCCCATATCACCAGCTCACCGTCTTTCATTGCCATACGAAATTCCGGATGAGCATT
CATCAGGCGGGCAAGAATGTGAATAAAGGCCGGATAAAACTTGTGCTTATTTTTCTTTACGGTCTTTAAA
AAGGCCGTAATATCCAGCTGAACGGTCTGGTTATAGGTACATTGAGCAACTGACTGAAATGCCTCAAAAT
GTTCTTTACGATGCCATTGGGATATATCAACGGTGGTATATCCAGTGATTTTTTTCTCCATTTTAGCTTC
CTTAGCTCCTGAAAATCTCGATAACTCAAAAAATACGCCCGGTAGTGATCTTATTTCATTATGGTGAAAG
TTGGAACCTCTTACGTGCCCGATCAAGCGCTAGCGGAGTGTATACTGGCTTACTATGTTGGCACTGATGA
GGGTGTCAGTGAAGTGCTTCATGTGGCAGGAGAAAAAAGGCTGCACCGGTGCGTCAGCAGAATATGTGAT
ACAGGATATATTCCGCTTCCTCGCTCACTGACTCGCTACGCTCGGTCGTTCGACTGCGGCGAGCGGAAAT
GGCTTACGAACGGGGCGGAGATTTCCTGGAAGATGCCAGGAAGATACTTAACAGGGAAGTGAGAGGGCCG
CGGCAAAGCCGTTTTTCCATAGGCTCCGCCCCCCTGACAAGCATCACGAAATCTGACGCTCAAATCAGTG
GTGGCGAAACCCGACAGGACTATAAAGATACCAGGCGTTTCCCCCTGGCGGCTCCCTCGTGCGCTCTCCT
GTTCCTGCCTTTCGGTTTACCGGTGTCATTCCGCTGTTATGGCCGCGTTTGTCTCATTCCACGCCTGACA
CTCAGTTCCGGGTAGGCAGTTCGCTCCAAGCTGGACTGTATGCACGAACCCCCCGTTCAGTCCGACCGCT
GCGCCTTATCCGGTAACTATCGTCTTGAGTCCAACCCGGAAAGACATGCAAAAGCACCACTGGCAGCAGC
CACTGGTAATTGATTTAGAGGAGTTAGTCTTGAAGTCATGCGCCGGTTAAGGCTAAACTGAAAGGACAAG
TTTTGGTGACTGCGCTCCTCCAAGCCAGTTACCTCGGTTCAAAGAGTTGGTAGCTCAGAGAACCTTCGAA
AAACCGCCCTGCAAGGCGGTTTTTTCGTTTTCAGAGCAAGAGATTACGCGCAGACCAAAACGATCTCAAG
AAGATCATCTTATTAATCAGATAAAATATTTCTAGATTTCAGTGCAATTTATCTCTTCAAATGTAGCACC
TGAAGTCAGCCCCATACGATATAAGTTGTTTCAGCCAAAAAACTTAAGACCGCCGGTCTTGTCCACTACC
TTGCAGTAATGCGGTGGACAGGATCGGCGGTTTTCTTTTCTCTTCTCAACCCTGAATTCGCA
